Addgene plasmid #191458: pFR-mScarletI-antiFRET-P2A-EGFP
Purpose: Compare the intensity of EGFP to mScarlet-I fluorescent protein
Depositing lab: Dorus Gadella. Publication: A green lifetime biosensor for calcium that remains bright over its full dynamic range. van der Linden FH, Thornquist SC, Ter Beek RM, Huijts JY, Hink MA, Gadella TWJ, Maimon G, Goedhart J. eLife. 2025 Dec 19;14:RP105086. doi: 10.7554/eLife.105086. PubMed 41416770.
Backbone
  Vector backbone: pFR
  Vector type: Mammalian Expression, Bacterial Expression
Growth in bacteria
  Bacterial resistance: Kanamycin, 50 μg/mL
  Growth temperature: 37°C
  Growth strain: DH5alpha
  Copy number: High Copy
Gene/Insert
  Gene/Insert name: EGFP
  Species: Synthetic
  Tag / fusion protein: His-mScarletI-antiFRETlinker-P2A (N terminal on insert)
  Cloning method: Restriction Enzyme; 5′ cloning site BamHI (not destroyed); 3′ cloning site HindIII (not destroyed)
Terms and licenses: Academic/Nonprofit Terms; Industry Terms: Not Available to Industry
How to cite: pFR-mScarletI-antiFRET-P2A-EGFP was a gift from Dorus Gadella (Addgene plasmid # 191458 ; http://n2t.net/addgene:191458 ; RRID:Addgene_191458)
