[The description below was written by a language model from this plasmid's Addgene catalogue record and pLannotate feature annotations shown in this document.]
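Description:
pFR-mScarletI-antiFRET-P2A-EGFP is a 5.7 kb dual-host expression plasmid built on the pFR backbone, intended for expression in both mammalian cells and bacteria. It replicates in E. coli at high copy from a ColE1/pUC-type origin and is selected with kanamycin. The Tn5 NeoR/KanR gene is preceded by both a bacterial (bla) promoter and the SV40 early promoter and is followed by an HSV TK polyadenylation signal, an arrangement that also permits G418 selection in mammalian cells.

The expression cassette stacks two promoter systems upstream of a single open reading frame. A CMV enhancer/promoter with a chimeric β-actin/β-globin intron fragment drives transcription in mammalian cells. An L-rhamnose-inducible rhaB promoter immediately downstream provides regulated expression in E. coli. The coding region, according to the catalogue entry, begins with a His tag; a thrombin cleavage site is annotated just before mScarlet-I. This is followed by an "antiFRET" linker, a P2A ribosome-skipping peptide, and EGFP cloned between BamHI and HindIII. The annotation tool labels the green protein as mEGFP (the monomerizing A206K variant), whereas the record simply calls it EGFP. A rabbit β-globin poly(A) signal and a T7 terminator close the unit.

In mammalian cells, P2A should yield the red and green proteins as separate polypeptides in roughly equimolar amounts. In bacteria, where 2A skipping does not normally occur, the linker name suggests it serves to limit energy transfer between the two fluorophores. mScarlet-I thus acts as an internal reference for expression level. The stated purpose is to compare EGFP intensity with that of mScarlet-I, which suits brightness benchmarking of green fluorescent proteins.
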