Features (pLannotate 1.2.2; 17 found; start..end, strand, type, name):
     38..190     +  CDS            ble (fragment): BLE_KLEPN - Experimental evidence at protein level: Swiss-Prot protein existence level 1. Binding protein with a strong affinity to the bleomycin family of antibiotics. Binds to CL990; an antimitotic-antibiotic compound. From Klebsiella pneumoniae.
    249..296     +  polyA_signal   HSV TK poly(A) signal: herpes simplex virus thymidine kinase polyadenylation signal (Cole and Stacy, 1985)
    387..403     -  polyA_signal   bGH poly(A) signal (fragment): bovine growth hormone polyadenylation signal
    625..1213    +  rep_origin     ori: high-copy-number ColE1/pMB1/pBR322/pUC origin of replication
   1305..1664    +  enhancer       CMV enhancer (fragment): human cytomegalovirus immediate early enhancer
   1666..1865    +  promoter       CMV promoter: human cytomegalovirus (CMV) immediate early promoter
   2017..2147    +  intron         chimeric intron (fragment): chimera between introns from chicken β-actin and rabbit β-globin
   2216..2334    +  promoter       rhaB promoter: promoter of the E. coli rhaBAD operon, conferring tight induction with L-rhamnose and repression with D-glucose in the presence of RhaR and RhaS (Giacalone et al., 2006)
   2436..2453    +  CDS            thrombin site: thrombin recognition and cleavage site
   2478..3173    +  CDS            mScarlet-I: mScarlet-I is a basic (constitutively fluorescent) red fluorescent protein published in 2016, derived from synthetic construct. It is reported to be a rapidly-maturing monomer with moderate acid sensitivity.
   3375..4094    +  CDS            mEGFP: enhanced GFP with monomerizing A206K mutation (Zacharias et al., 2002) mammalian codon-optimized
   4109..4177    +  CDS            HBB (fragment): HBB_PONPY - Experimental evidence at transcript level: Swiss-Prot protein existence level 2. Involved in oxygen transport from the lung to the various peripheral tissues. From Pongo pygmaeus (Bornean orangutan).
   4252..4307    +  polyA_signal   β-globin poly(A) signal: rabbit β-globin polyadenylation signal (Gil and Proudfoot, 1987)
   4395..4442    +  terminator     T7 terminator: transcription terminator for bacteriophage T7 RNA polymerase
   4468..4572    +  promoter       AmpR promoter: bla
   4641..4851    +  promoter       SV40 promoter: SV40 early promoter
   4894..17      +  CDS            NeoR/KanR (across the origin): aminoglycoside phosphotransferase from Tn5; aph(3')-II (or nptII); confers resistance to neomycin, kanamycin, and G418 (Geneticin®)
>Addgene plasmid #191458 | pFR-mScarletI-antiFRET-P2A-EGFP | addgene full sequence | sequence record 379347 | Addgene NGS Result
TTGACGAGTTCTTCTGAGCGGGACTCTGGGGTTCGAAATGACCGACCAAGCGACGCCCAACCTGCCATCA
CGAGATTTCGATTCCACCGCCGCCTTCTATGAAAGGTTGGGCTTCGGAATCGTTTTCCGGGACGCCGGCT
GGATGATCCTCCAGCGCGGGGATCTCATGCTGGAGTTCTTCGCCCACCCTAGGGGGAGGCTAACTGAAAC
ACGGAAGGAGACAATACCGGAAGGAACCCGCGCTATGACGGCAATAAAAAGACAGAATAAAACGCACGGT
GTTGGGTCGTTTGTTCATAAACGCGGGGTTCGGTCCCAGGGCTGGCACTCTGTCGATACCCCACCGAGAC
CCCATTGGGGCCAATACGCCCGCGTTTCTTCCTTTTCCCCACCCCACCCCCCAAGTTCGGGTGAAGGCCC
AGGGCTCGCAGCCAACGTCGGGGCGGCAGGCCCTGCCATAGCCTCAGGTTACTCATATATACTTTAGATT
GATTTAAAACTTCATTTTTAATTTAAAAGGATCTAGGTGAAGATCCTTTTTGATAATCTCATGACCAAAA
TCCCTTAACGTGAGTTTTCGTTCCACTGAGCGTCAGACCCCGTAGAAAAGATCAAAGGATCTTCTTGAGA
TCCTTTTTTTCTGCGCGTAATCTGCTGCTTGCAAACAAAAAAACCACCGCTACCAGCGGTGGTTTGTTTG
CCGGATCAAGAGCTACCAACTCTTTTTCCGAAGGTAACTGGCTTCAGCAGAGCGCAGATACCAAATACTG
TTCTTCTAGTGTAGCCGTAGTTAGGCCACCACTTCAAGAACTCTGTAGCACCGCCTACATACCTCGCTCT
GCTAATCCTGTTACCAGTGGCTGCTGCCAGTGGCGATAAGTCGTGTCTTACCGGGTTGGACTCAAGACGA
TAGTTACCGGATAAGGCGCAGCGGTCGGGCTGAACGGGGGGTTCGTGCACACAGCCCAGCTTGGAGCGAA
CGACCTACACCGAACTGAGATACCTACAGCGTGAGCTATGAGAAAGCGCCACGCTTCCCGAAGGGAGAAA
GGCGGACAGGTATCCGGTAAGCGGCAGGGTCGGAACAGGAGAGCGCACGAGGGAGCTTCCAGGGGGAAAC
GCCTGGTATCTTTATAGTCCTGTCGGGTTTCGCCACCTCTGACTTGAGCGTCGATTTTTGTGATGCTCGT
CAGGGGGGCGGAGCCTATGGAAAAACGCCAGCAACGCGGCCTTTTTACGGTTCCTGGCCTTTTGCTGGCC
TTTTGCTCACATGTTCTTTCCTGCGTTATCCCCTGAGGCCGGCCTATTAATAGTAATCAATTACGGGGTC
ATTAGTTCATAGCCCATATATGGAGTTCCGCGTTACATAACTTACGGTAAATGGCCCGCCTGGCTGACCG
CCCAACGACCCCCGCCCATTGACGTCAATAATGACGTATGTTCCCATAGTAACGCCAATAGGGACTTTCC
ATTGACGTCAATGGGTGGAGTATTTACGGTAAACTGCCCACTTGGCAGTACATCAAGTGTATCATATGCC
AAGTCCGCCCCCTATTGACGTCAATGACGGTAAATGGCCCGCCTGGCATTATGCCCAGTACATGACCTTA
CGGGACTTTCCTACTTGGCAGTACATCTACGTATTAGTCATCGCTATTACCATGCTGATGCGGTTTTGGC
AGTACACCAATGGGCGTGGATAGCGGTTTGACTCACGGGGATTTCCAAGTCTCCACCCCATTGACGTCAA
TGGGAGTTTGTTTTGGCACCAAAATCAACGGGACTTTCCAAAATGTCGTAATAACCCCGCCCCGTTGACG
CAAATGGGCGGTAGGCGTGTACGGTGGGAGGTCTATATAAGCAGACGTCGTTTAGTGAACCGTCAGATCA
CTAGATGCTTTATTGCGGTAGTTTATCACAGTTAAATTGCTAACGCCAGTCTCGAACTTAACGTGCAGAA
GTTGGTCGTGAGGCACTGGGCAGGTAAGTATCGGGCCCTTTGTGCGGGGGGAGCGGCTCGGGGCTGTCCG
CGGGGGGACGGCTGCCTTCGGGGGGGACGGGGCAGGGCGGGGTTCGGCTTCTGGCGTGTGACCGGCGGCT
CTAGAGCCTCTGCTAACCATGTTCATGCCTTCTTCTTTTTCCTACAGCTCCTGGGCAACGTGCTGGTTAT
TGTGCTGTCTCATCATTTTGGCAAAGAATTGGATCGGACCGAAATCACCACAATTCAGCAAATTGTGAAC
ATCATCACGTTCATCTTTCCCTGGTTGCCAAAGGCCCATTTTCCTGTCAGTAACGAGAAGGTCGCGAATT
CAGGCGCTTTTTAGACTGGTCGTAGGGAGACCACAACGGTTTCCCTCTAGAAATAATTTTGTTTAACTAT
AAGAAGGAGATATACCATGCGGGGTTCTCATCATCACCACCATCACAGCAGCGGCCTGGTGCCGCGCGGC
AGCTCGCTAGCGCTGCCGGTCGCCACCATGGTGAGCAAGGGCGAGGCAGTGATCAAGGAGTTCATGCGGT
TCAAGGTGCACATGGAGGGCTCCATGAACGGCCACGAGTTCGAGATCGAGGGCGAGGGCGAGGGCCGCCC
CTACGAGGGCACCCAGACCGCCAAGCTGAAGGTGACCAAGGGTGGCCCCCTGCCCTTCTCCTGGGACATC
CTGTCCCCTCAGTTCATGTACGGCTCCAGGGCCTTCATCAAGCACCCCGCCGACATCCCCGACTACTATA
AGCAGTCCTTCCCCGAGGGCTTCAAGTGGGAGCGCGTGATGAACTTCGAGGACGGCGGCGCCGTGACCGT
GACCCAGGACACCTCCCTGGAGGACGGCACCCTGATCTACAAGGTGAAGCTCCGCGGCACCAACTTCCCT
CCTGACGGCCCCGTAATGCAGAAGAAGACAATGGGCTGGGAAGCGTCCACCGAGCGGTTGTACCCCGAGG
ACGGCGTGCTGAAGGGCGACATTAAGATGGCCCTGCGCCTGAAGGACGGCGGCCGCTACCTGGCGGACTT
CAAGACCACCTACAAGGCCAAGAAGCCCGTGCAGATGCCCGGCGCCTACAACGTCGACCGCAAGTTGGAC
ATCACCTCCCACAACGAGGACTACACCGTGGTGGAACAGTACGAACGCTCCGAGGGCCGCCACTCCACCG
GCGGCATGGACGAGCTGTACAAGTCGACCAGATCTCTGGCCGAGGCGGCAGCTAAGGAGGCCGCGGCGAA
GGAGGCAGCCGCGAAAGAAGCAGCCGCAAAGGAAGCGGCCGCCAAGGCTGCTGCAAGATCTCTCGGATCG
GGTGCTACTAACTTCAGCCTGCTGAAGCAGGCTGGAGACGTGGAGGAGAACCCTGGACCTTCGCTAGCGC
TGGATCCCGCCACCATGGTGAGCAAGGGCGAGGAGCTGTTCACCGGGGTGGTGCCCATCCTGGTCGAGCT
GGACGGCGACGTAAACGGCCACAAGTTCAGCGTGTCCGGCGAGGGCGAGGGCGATGCCACCTACGGCAAG
CTGACCCTGAAGTTCATCTGCACCACCGGCAAGCTGCCCGTGCCCTGGCCCACCCTCGTGACCACCCTGA
CCTACGGCGTGCAGTGCTTCAGCCGCTACCCCGACCACATGAAGCAGCACGACTTCTTCAAGTCCGCCAT
GCCCGAAGGCTACGTCCAGGAGCGCACCATCTTCTTCAAGGACGACGGCAACTACAAGACCCGCGCCGAG
GTGAAGTTCGAGGGCGACACCCTGGTGAACCGCATCGAGCTGAAGGGCATCGACTTCAAGGAGGACGGCA
ACATCCTGGGGCACAAGCTGGAGTACAACTACAACAGCCACAACGTCTATATCATGGCCGACAAGCAGAA
GAACGGCATCAAGGTGAACTTCAAGATCCGCCACAACATCGAGGACGGCAGCGTGCAGCTCGCCGACCAC
TACCAGCAGAACACCCCCATCGGCGACGGCCCCGTGCTGCTGCCCGACAACCACTACCTGAGCACCCAGT
CCAAGCTGAGCAAAGACCCCAACGAGAAGCGCGATCACATGGTCCTGCTGGAGTTCGTGACCGCCGCCGG
GATCACTCTCGGCATGGACGAGCTGTACAAGTAAAAGCTTGTGATTAACCTCAGGTGCAGGCTGCCTATC
AGAAGGTGGTGGCTGGTGTGGCCAATGCCCTGGCTCACAAATACCACTGAGATCGATCTTTTTCCCTCTG
CCAAAAATTATGGGGACATCATGAAGCCCCTTGAGCATCTGACTTCTGGCTAATAAAGGAAATTTATTTT
CATTGCAATAGTGTGTTGGAATTTTTTGTGTCTCTCACTCGGAAGGACATATGGGAGGGCAAATCATTTA
AAACATCAGAATGAGTATTTGGTTTAGAGTTTGGCAACATATGCCCATATGTAACTAGCATAACCCCTTG
GGGCCTCTAAACGGGTCTTGAGGGGTTTTTTGCTGAAAGCATGCTCGGGGAAATGTGCGCGGAACCCCTA
TTTGTTTATTTTTCTAAATACATTCAAATATGTATCCGCTCATGAGACAATAACCCTGATAAATGCTTCA
ATAATATTGAAAAAGGAAGAGTCCTGAGGCGGAAAGAACCAGCTGTGGAATGTGTGTCAGTTAGGGTGTG
GAAAGTCCCCAGGCTCCCCAGCAGGCAGAAGTATGCAAAGCATGCATCTCAATTAGTCAGCAACCATAGT
CCCGCCCCTAACTCCGCCCATCCCGCCCCTAACTCCGCCCAGTTCCGCCCATTCTCCGCCCCATGGCTGA
CTAATTTTTTTTATTTATGCAGAGGCCGAGGCCGCCTCGGCCTCTGAGCTATTCCAGAAGTAGTGAGGAG
GCTTTTTTGGAGGCCTAGGCTTTTGCAAAGATCGATCAAGAGACAGGATGAGGATCGTTTCGCATGATTG
AACAAGATGGATTGCACGCAGGTTCTCCGGCCGCTTGGGTGGAGAGGCTATTCGGCTATGACTGGGCACA
ACAGACAATCGGCTGCTCTGATGCCGCCGTGTTCCGGCTGTCAGCGCAGGGGCGCCCGGTTCTTTTTGTC
AAGACCGACCTGTCCGGTGCCCTGAATGAACTGCAAGACGAGGCAGCGCGGCTATCGTGGCTGGCCACGA
CGGGCGTTCCTTGCGCAGCTGTGCTCGACGTTGTCACTGAAGCGGGAAGGGACTGGCTGCTATTGGGCGA
AGTGCCGGGGCAGGATCTCCTGTCATCTCACCTTGCTCCTGCCGAGAAAGTATCCATCATGGCTGATGCA
ATGCGGCGGCTGCATACGCTTGATCCGGCTACCTGCCCATTCGACCACCAAGCGAAACATCGCATCGAGC
GAGCACGTACTCGGATGGAAGCCGGTCTTGTCGATCAGGATGATCTGGACGAAGAGCATCAGGGGCTCGC
GCCAGCCGAACTGTTCGCCAGGCTCAAGGCGAGCATGCCCGACGGCGAGGATCTCGTCGTGACCCATGGC
GATGCCTGCTTGCCGAATATCATGGTGGAAAATGGCCGCTTTTCTGGATTCATCGACTGTGGCCGGCTGG
GTGTGGCGGACCGCTATCAGGACATAGCGTTGGCTACCCGTGATATTGCTGAAGAGCTTGGCGGCGAATG
GGCTGACCGCTTCCTCGTGCTTTACGGTATCGCCGCTCCCGATTCGCAGCGCATCGCCTTCTATCGCCTT
C
